>Addgene plasmid #219107 | SFFV-GATA3-Brd 143 | addgene full sequence | sequence record 448925 | Addgene NGS Result
ATTTATGCAGAGGCCGAGGCCGCCTCGGCCTCTGAGCTATTCCAGAAGTAGTGAGGAGGCTTTTTTGGAG
GCCTAGGGACGTACCCAATTCGCCCTATAGTGAGTCGTATTACGCGCGCTCACTGGCCGTCGTTTTACAA
CGTCGTGACTGGGAAAACCCTGGCGTTACCCAACTTAATCGCCTTGCAGCACATCCCCCTTTCGCCAGCT
GGCGTAATAGCGAAGAGGCCCGCACCGATCGCCCTTCCCAACAGTTGCGCAGCCTGAATGGCGAATGGG
[124 nt withheld, positions 280-403]
C
[91 nt withheld, positions 405-495]
A
[49 nt withheld, positions 497-545]
CCTTTGACGTTGGAGTCCACGTTCTTT
[37 nt withheld, positions 573-609]
ACCCTATCTCGGTCTATTCTTTTGATTTATAAGGGATTTTGCCGATTTCGGCCTATTGGTTAAAAAATGA
GCTGATTTAACAAAAATTTAACGCGAATTTTAACAAAATATTAACGCTTACAATTTAGGTGGCACTTTTC
GGGGAAATGTGCGCGGAACCCCTATTTGTTTATTTTTCTAAATACATTCAAATATGTATCCGCTCATGAG
ACAATAACCCTGATAAATGCTTCAATAATATTGAAAAAGGAAGAGTATGAGTATTCAACATTTCCGTGTC
GCCCTTATTCCCTTTTTTGCGGCATTTTGCCTTCCTGTTTTTGCTCACCCAGAAACGCTGGTGAAAGTAA
AAGATGCTGAAGATCAGTTGGGTGCACGAGTGGGTTACATCGAACTGGATCTCAACAGCGGTAAGATCCT
TGAGAGTTTTCGCCCCGAAGAACGTTTTCCAATGATGAGCACTTTTAAAGTTCTGCTATGTGGCGCGGTA
TTATCCCGTATTGACGCCGGGCAAGAGCAACTCGGTCGCCGCATACACTATTCTCAGAATGACTTGGTTG
AGTACTCACCAGTCACAGAAAAGCATCTTACGGATGGCATGACAGTAAGAGAATTATGCAGTGCTGCCAT
AACCATGAGTGATAACACTGCGGCCAACTTACTTCTGACAACGATCGGAGGACCGAAGGAGCTAACCGCT
TTTTTGCACAACATGGGGGATCATGTAACTCGCCTTGATCGTTGGGAACCGGAGCTGAATGAAGCCATAC
CAAACGACGAGCGTGACACCACGATGCCTGTAGCAATGGCAACAACGTTGCGCAAACTATTAACTGGCGA
ACTACTTACTCTAGCTTCCCGGCAACAATTAATAGACTGGATGGAGGCGGATAAAGTTGCAGGACCACTT
CTGCGCTCGGCCCTTCCGGCTGGCTGGTTTATTGCTGATAAATCTGGAGCCGGTGAGCGTGGGTCTCGCG
GTATCATTGCAGCACTGGGGCCAGATGGTAAGCCCTCCCGTATCGTAGTTATCTACACGACGGGGAGTCA
GGCAACTATGGATGAACGAAATAGACAGATCGCTGAGATAGGTGCCTCACTGATTAAGCATTGGTAACTG
TCAGACCAAGTTTACTCATATATACTTTAGATTGATTTAAAACTTCATTTTTAATTTAAAAGGATCTAGG
TGAAGATCCTTTTTGATAATCTCATGACCAAAATCCCTTAACGTGAGTTTTCGTTCCACTGAGCGTCAGA
CCCCGTAGAAAAGATCAAAGGATCTTCTTGAGATCCTTTTTTTCTGCGCGTAATCTGCTGCTTGCAAACA
AAAAAACCACCGCTACCAGCGGTGGTTTGTTTGCCGGATCAAGAGCTACCAACTCTTTTTCCGAAGGTAA
CTGGCTTCAGCAGAGCGCAGATACCAAATACTGTTCTTCTAGTGTAGCCGTAGTTAGGCCACCACTTCAA
GAACTCTGTAGCACCGCCTACATACCTCGCTCTGCTAATCCTGTTACCAGTGGCTGCTGCCAGTGGCGAT
AAGTCGTGTCTTACCGGGTTGGACTCAAGACGATAGTTACCGGATAAGGCGCAGCGGTCGGGCTGAACGG
GGGGTTCGTGCACACAGCCCAGCTTGGAGCGAACGACCTACACCGAACTGAGATACCTACAGCGTGAGCT
ATGAGAAAGCGCCACGCTTCCCGAAGGGAGAAAGGCGGACAGGTATCCGGTAAGCGGCAGGGTCGGAACA
GGAGAGCGCACGAGGGAGCTTCCAGGGGGAAACGCCTGGTATCTTTATAGTCCTGTCGGGTTTCGCCACC
TCTGACTTGAGCGTCGATTTTTGTGATGCTCGTCAGGGGGGCGGAGCCTATGGAAAAACGCCAGCAACGC
GGCCTTTTTACGGTTCCTGGCCTTTTGCTGGCCTTTTGCTCACATGTTCTTTCCTGCGTTATCCCCTGAT
TCTGTGGATAACCGTATTACCGCCTTTGAGTGAGCTGATACCGCTCGCCGCAGCCGAACGACCGAGCGCA
GCGAGTCAGTGAGCGAGGAAGCGGAAGAGCGCCCAATACGCAAACCGCCTCTCCCCGCGCGTTGGCCGAT
TCATTAATGCAGCTGGCACGACAGGTTTCCCGACTGGAAAGCGGGCAGTGAGCGCAACGCAATTAATGTG
AGTTAGCTCACTCATTAGGCACCCCAGGCTTTACACTTTATGCTTCCGGCTCGTATGTTGTGTGGAATTG
TGAGCGGATAACAATTTCACACAGGAAACAGCTATGACCATGATTACGCCAAGCGCGCAATTAACCCTCA
CTAAAGGGAACAAAAGCTGGAGCTGCAAGCTTAATGTAGTCTTATGCAATACTCTTGTAGTCTTGCAACA
TGGTAACGATGAGTTAGCAACATGCCTTACAAGGAGAGAAAAAGCACCGTGCATGCCGATTGGTGGAAGT
AAGGTGGTACGATCGTGCCTTATTAGGAAGGCAACAGACGGGTCTGACATGGATTGGACGAACCACTGAA
TTGCCGCATTGCAGAGATATTGTATTTAAGTGCCTAGCTCGATACATAAACGGGTCTCTCTGGTTAGACC
AGATCTGAGCCTGGGAGCTCTCTGGCTAACTAGGGAACCCACTGCTTAAGCCTCAATAAAGCTTGCCTTG
AGTGCTTCAAGTAGTGTGTGCCCGTCTGTTGTGTGACTCTGGTAACTAGAGATCCCTCAGACCCTTTTAG
TCAGTGTGGAAAATCTCTAGCAGTGGCGCCCGAACAGGGACTTGAAAGCGAAAGGGAAACCAGAGGAGCT
CTCTCGACGCAGGACTCGGCTTGCTGAAGCGCGCACGGCAAGAGGCGAGGGGCGGCGACTGGTGAGTACG
CCAAAAATTTTGACTAGCGGAGGCTAGAAGGAGAGAGATGGGTGCGAGAGCGTCAGTATTAAGCGGGGGA
GAATTAGATCGCGATGGGAAAAAATTCGGTTAAGGCCAGGGGGAAAGAAAAAATATAAATTAAAACATAT
AGTATGGGCAAGCAGGGAGCTAGAACGATTCGCAGTTAATCCTGGCCTGTTAGAAACATCAGAAGGCTGT
AGACAAATACTGGGACAGCTACAACCATCCCTTCAGACAGGATCAGAAGAACTTAGATCATTATATAATA
CAGTAGCAACCCTCTATTGTGTGCATCAAAGGATAGAGATAAAAGACACCAAGGAAGCTTTAGACAAGAT
AGAGGAAGAGCAAAACAAAAGTAAGACCACCGCACAGCAAGCGGCCGCTGATCTTCAGACCTGGAGGAGG
AGATATGAGGGACAATTGGAGAAGTGAATTATATAAATATAAAGTAGTAAAAATTGAACCATTAGGAGTA
GCACCCACCAAGGCAAAGAGAAGAGTGGTGCAGAGAGAAAAAAGAGCAGTGGGAATAGGAGCTTTGTTCC
TTGGGTTCTTGGGAGCAGCAGGAAGCACTATGGGCGCAGCGTCAATGACGCTGACGGTACAGGCCAGACA
ATTATTGTCTGGTATAGTGCAGCAGCAGAACAATTTGCTGAGGGCTATTGAGGCGCAACAGCATCTGTTG
CAACTCACAGTCTGGGGCATCAAGCAGCTCCAGGCAAGAATCCTGGCTGTGGAAAGATACCTAAAGGATC
AACAGCTCCTGGGGATTTGGGGTTGCTCTGGAAAACTCATTTGCACCACTGCTGTGCCTTGGAATGCTAG
TTGGAGTAATAAATCTCTGGAACAGATTTGGAATCACACGACCTGGATGGAGTGGGACAGAGAAATTAAC
AATTACACAAGCTTAATACACTCCTTAATTGAAGAATCGCAAAACCAGCAAGAAAAGAATGAACAAGAAT
TATTGGAATTAGATAAATGGGCAAGTTTGTGGAATTGGTTTAACATAACAAATTGGCTGTGGTATATAAA
ATTATTCATAATGATAGTAGGAGGCTTGGTAGGTTTAAGAATAGTTTTTGCTGTACTTTCTATAGTGAAT
AGAGTTAGGCAGGGATATTCACCATTATCGTTTCAGACCCACCTCCCAACCCCGAGGGGACCCGACAGGC
CCGAAGGAATAGAAGAAGAAGGTGGAGAGAGAGACAGAGACAGATCCATTCGATTAGTGAACGGATCTCG
ACGGTATCGGTTAACTTTTAAAAGAAAAGGGGGGATTGGGGGGTACAGTGCAGGGGAAAGAATAGTAGAC
ATAATAGCAACAGACATACAAACTAAAGAATTACAAAAACAAATTACAAAAATTCAAAATTTTATCGATC
ACGAGACTAGCCTCGAGCTGGCTGCAGTAACGCCATTTTGCAAGGCATGGAAAAATACCAAACCAAGAAT
AGAGAAGTTCAGATCAAGGGCGGGTACATGAAAATAGCTAACGTTGGGCCAAACAGGATATCTGCGGTGA
GCAGTTTCGGCCCCGGCCCGGGGCCAAGAACAGATGGTCACCGCAGTTTCGGCCCCGGCCCGAGGCCAAG
AACAGATGGTCCCCAGATATGGCCCAACCCTCAGCAGTTTCTTAAGACCCATCAGATGTTTCCAGGCTCC
CCCAAGGACCTGAAATGACCCTGCGCCTTATTTGAATTAACCAATCAGCCTGCTTCTCGCTTCTGTTCGC
GCGCTTCTGCTTCCCGAGCTCTATAAAAGAGCTCACAACCCCTCACTCGGCGCGCCAGTCCTCCGACAGA
CTGAGTCGGCCGGTCGAATCAAGCTTATCGATACCGTCGACGGATCCGCTAGCCCGCGGTTCGAAATGGA
GGTGACGGCGGACCAGCCGCGCTGGGTGAGCCACCACCACCCCGCCGTGCTCAACGGGCAGCACCCGGAC
ACGCACCACCCGGGCCTCAGCCACTCCTACATGGACGCGGCGCAGTACCCGCTGCCGGAGGAGGTGGATG
TGCTTTTTAACATCGACGGTCAAGGCAACCACGTCCCGCCCTACTACGGAAACTCGGTCAGGGCCACGGT
GCAGAGGTACCCTCCGACCCACCACGGGAGCCAGGTGTGCCGCCCGCCTCTGCTTCATGGATCCCTACCC
TGGCTGGACGGCGGCAAAGCCCTGGGCAGCCACCACACCGCCTCCCCCTGGAATCTCAGCCCCTTCTCCA
AGACGTCCATCCACCACGGCTCCCCGGGGCCCCTCTCCGTCTACCCCCCGGCCTCGTCCTCCTCCTTGTC
GGGGGGCCACGCCAGCCCGCACCTCTTCACCTTCCCGCCCACCCCGCCGAAGGACGTCTCCCCGGACCCA
TCGCTGTCCACCCCAGGCTCGGCCGGCTCGGCCCGGCAGGACGAGAAAGAGTGCCTCAAGTACCAGGTGC
CCCTGCCCGACAGCATGAAGCTGGAGTCGTCCCACTCCCGTGGCAGCATGACCGCCCTGGGTGGAGCCTC
CTCGTCGACCCACCACCCCATCACCACCTACCCGCCCTACGTGCCCGAGTACAGCTCCGGACTCTTCCCC
CCCAGCAGCCTGCTGGGCGGCTCCCCCACCGGCTTCGGATGCAAGTCCAGGCCCAAGGCCCGGTCCAGCA
CAGAAGGCAGGGAGTGTGTGAACTGTGGGGCAACCTCGACCCCACTGTGGCGGCGAGATGGCACGGGACA
CTACCTGTGCAACGCCTGCGGGCTCTATCACAAAATGAACGGACAGAACCGGCCCCTCATTAAGCCCAAG
CGAAGGCTGTCTGCAGCCAGGAGAGCAGGGACGTCCTGTGCGAACTGTCAGACCACCACAACCACACTCT
GGAGGAGGAATGCCAATGGGGACCCTGTCTGCAATGCCTGTGGGCTCTACTACAAGCTTCACAATATTAA
CAGACCCCTGACTATGAAGAAGGAAGGCATCCAGACCAGAAACCGAAAAATGTCTAGCAAATCCAAAAAG
TGCAAAAAAGTGCATGACTCACTGGAGGACTTCCCCAAGAACAGCTCGTTTAACCCGGCCGCCCTCTCCA
GACACATGTCCTCCCTGAGCCACATCTCGCCCTTCAGCCACTCCAGCCACATGCTGACCACGCCCACGCC
GATGCACCCGCCATCCAGCCTGTCCTTTGGACCACACCACCCCTCCAGCATGGTCACCGCCATGGGTTAG
ACCGGTCGGATCCCCCGGGCTGCAGGAATTCGAGCATCTTACCGCCATTTATTCCCATATTTGTTCTGTT
TTTCTTGATTTGGGTATACATTTAAATGTTAATAAAACAAAATGGTGGGGCAATCATTTACATTTTTAGG
GATATGTAATTACTAGTTCAGGTGTATTGCCACAAGACAAACATGTTAAGAAACTTTCCCGTTATTTACG
CTCTGTTCCTGTTAATCAACCTCTGGATTACAAAATTTGTGAAAGATTGACTGATATTCTTAACTATGTT
GCTCCTTTTACGCTGTGTGGATATGCTGCTTTAATGCCTCTGTATCATGCTATTGCTTCCCGTACGGCTT
TCGTTTTCTCCTCCTTGTATAAATCCTGGTTGCTGTCTCTTTATGAGGAGTTGTGGCCCGTTGTCCGTCA
ACGTGGCGTGGTGTGCTCTGTGTTTGCTGACGCAACCCCCACTGGCTGGGGCATTGCCACCACCTGTCAA
CTCCTTTCTGGGACTTTCGCTTTCCCCCTCCCGATCGCCACGGCAGAACTCATCGCCGCCTGCCTTGCCC
GCTGCTGGACAGGGGCTAGGTTGCTGGGCACTGATAATTCCGTGGTGTTGTCGGGGAAGCTGACGTCCTT
TGCAATTCGATATCAAGCTGTACCTTCTAGATGTACATGGGAACGAGCGCTTCTAGACCAATGACTTACA
AGGCAGCTGTAGATCTTAGCCACTTTTTAAAAGAAAAGGGGGGACTGGAAGGGCTAATTCACTCCCAACG
AAGACAAGATCTGCTTTTTGCTTGTACTGGGTCTCTCTGGTTAGACCAGATCTGAGCCTGGGAGCTCTCT
GGCTAACTAGGGAACCCACTGCTTAAGCCTCAATAAAGCTTGCCTTGAGTGCTTCAAGTAGTGTGTGCCC
GTCTGTTGTGTGACTCTGGTAACTAGAGATCCCTCAGACCCTTTTAGTCAGTGTGGAAAATCTCTAGCAG
TAGTAGTTCATGTCATCTTATTATTCAGTATTTATAACTTGCAAAGAAATGAATATCAGAGAGTGAGAGG
AACTTGTTTATTGCAGCTTATAATGGTTACAAATAAAGCAATAGCATCACAAATTTCACAAATAAAGCAT
TTTTTTCACTGCATTCTAGTTGTGGTTTGTCCAAACTCATCAATGTATCTTATCATGTCTGGCTCTAGCT
ATCCCGCCCCTAACTCCGCCCATCCCGCCCCTAACTCCGCCCAGTTCCGCCCATTCTCCGCCCCATGGCT
GACTAATTTTTTTT
Features (pLannotate 1.2.2; 29 found; start..end, strand, type, name):
     94..112     -  promoter       T7 promoter: promoter for bacteriophage T7 RNA polymerase
    120..275     +  CDS            lacZα (fragment): LacZα fragment of β-galactosidase; lacZ fragment
    280..708     +  rep_origin     f1 ori (sequence partly withheld): f1 bacteriophage origin of replication; arrow indicates direction of (+) strand synthesis
    761..865     +  promoter       AmpR promoter: bla
    866..1726    +  CDS            AmpR: β-lactamase; bla; confers resistance to ampicillin, carbenicillin, and related antibiotics
   1897..2485    +  rep_origin     ori: high-copy-number ColE1/pMB1/pBR322/pUC origin of replication
   2668..2760    +  CDS            lacI (fragment): lac repressor; lacI; The lac repressor binds to the lac operator to inhibit transcription in E. coli. This inhibition can be relieved by adding lactose or isopropyl-β-D-thiogalactopyranoside (IPTG).
   2773..2794    +  protein_bind   CAP binding site: CAP binding activates transcription in the presence of cAMP. E. coli catabolite activator protein
   2809..2839    +  promoter       lac promoter: promoter for the E. coli lac operon
   2847..2863    +  protein_bind   lac operator: The lac repressor binds to the lac operator to inhibit transcription in E. coli. This inhibition can be relieved by adding lactose or isopropyl-β-D-thiogalactopyranoside (IPTG). lac repressor encoded by lacI
   2908..2926    +  promoter       T3 promoter: promoter for bacteriophage T3 RNA polymerase
   2954..3180    +  promoter       RSV promoter: Rous sarcoma virus enhancer/promoter
   3181..3361    +  LTR            5' LTR (truncated): truncated 5' long terminal repeat (LTR) from HIV-1
   3408..3533    +  misc_feature   HIV-1 Ψ: packaging signal of human immunodeficiency virus type 1
   3517..3880    +  CDS            HIV-1 gag (fragment): gag protein from human immunodeficiency virus 1; gag
   4026..4259    +  misc_feature   RRE: The Rev response element (RRE) of HIV-1 allows for Rev-dependent mRNA export from the nucleus to the cytoplasm.
   4636..4736    +  CDS            Rev (fragment): human immunodeficiency virus 1 (HIV-1) Rev protein; rev; enhances nuclear export of unspliced and incompletely spliced viral mRNAs
   4755..4872    +  misc_feature   cPPT/CTS: central polypurine tract and central termination sequence of HIV-1
   4906..5307    +  promoter       SFFV promoter: spleen focus-forming virus long terminal repeat (LTR) promoter
   5317..5340    +  misc_feature   MCS (fragment): pBluescript multiple cloning site
   5365..6696    +  CDS            GATA3: GATA3_HUMAN - Experimental evidence at protein level: Swiss-Prot protein existence level 1. Transcriptional activator which binds to the enhancer of the T-cell receptor alpha and delta genes. Binds to the consensus sequence 5'-AGATAG-3'. Required for the T-helper 2 (Th2) differentiation process following immune and inflammatory responses. From Homo sapiens (Human).
   6707..6732    +  misc_feature   MCS (fragment): pBluescript multiple cloning site
   6732..6791    +  CDS            S (fragment): HBSAG_WHV6 - Experimental evidence at transcript level: Swiss-Prot protein existence level 2. The middle envelope protein plays an important role in the budding of the virion. It is involved in the induction of budding in a nucleocapsid independent way. In this process the majority of envelope proteins bud to form subviral lipoprotein particles of 22 nm of diameter that do not contain a nucleocapsid (By similarity). From Woodchuck hepatitis B virus (isolate w64/pWS23) (WHV).
   6923..7326    +  misc_feature   WPRE: woodchuck hepatitis virus posttranscriptional regulatory element
   7384..7443    +  CDS            nef (fragment): NEF_HV1Z2 - Experimental evidence at protein level: Swiss-Prot protein existence level 1. Extracellular Nef protein targets CD4(+) T-lymphocytes for apoptosis by interacting with CXCR4 surface receptors. From Human immunodeficiency virus type 1 group M subtype D (isolate Z2/CDC-Z34) (HIV-1).
   7445..7678    +  LTR            3' LTR (ΔU3): self-inactivating 3' long terminal repeat (LTR) from HIV-1
   7750..7871    +  polyA_signal   SV40 poly(A) signal: SV40 polyadenylation signal
   7890..7911    +  rep_origin     SV40 ori (fragment): SV40 origin of replication
   7911..73      +  rep_origin     SV40 ori (across the origin): SV40 origin of replication
