[The description below was written by a language model from this plasmid's Addgene catalogue record and pLannotate feature annotations shown in this document.]
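Description:
SFFV-GATA3-Brd 143 is a lentiviral transfer plasmid built on the SFFV-MCS backbone that expresses human GATA3 together with a construct-specific DNA barcode. The full sequence record is 7,973 nt. In bacteria it is maintained through a high-copy ColE1/pUC-type origin and selected with ampicillin via the β-lactamase gene. An f1 origin, lac regulatory remnants and T7/T3 promoters are also present as leftovers of a pBluescript-like cloning backbone.

The viral portion has a third-generation, self-inactivating layout. An RSV promoter fused to a truncated HIV-1 5' LTR drives genomic RNA production in packaging cells. It is followed by the Ψ packaging signal with a gag fragment, the Rev response element for Rev-dependent nuclear export, and the cPPT/CTS. The 3' LTR carries the ΔU3 deletion, which inactivates LTR promoter activity after integration, and an SV40 polyadenylation signal lies downstream.

Within this frame, the spleen focus-forming virus (SFFV) promoter drives the GATA3 coding sequence, which was inserted between Bsp119I and BstHI sites flanked by multiple cloning site fragments. No tag, reporter or mammalian selection marker is annotated. A WPRE follows the open reading frame to enhance transcript stability and expression. According to the depositor, the barcode was cloned into an XbaI site after the WPRE, giving the order SFFV–transcription factor–WPRE–barcode. The barcode itself is not annotated in the feature table.

The plasmid comes from a combinatorial transcription factor screening platform for immune cell reprogramming. Placing the barcode downstream of the WPRE and upstream of the 3' LTR would put it within the expressed transcript, presumably allowing the delivered factor to be identified by sequencing in pooled experiments.
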