Addgene plasmid #219107: SFFV-GATA3-Brd 143
Purpose: Transcription factor GATA3 with a specific barcode assigned.
Depositing lab: Filipe Pereira. Depositing organization: Center for Neuroscience and Cell Biology, University of Coimbra. Publication: A combinatorial transcription factor screening platform for immune cell reprogramming. Kurochkin I, Altman AR, Caiado I, Pertiga-Cabral D, Halitzki E, Minaeva M, Zimmermannova O, Henriques-Oliveira L, Klein D, Nair M, Oliveira D, Cajal LR, Knittel R, Feick C, Ringner M, Martin M, Cirovic B, Pires CF, Rosa FF, Sitnicka E, Theis FJ, Pereira CF. Cell Syst. 2026 Jan 21;17(1):101457. doi: 10.1016/j.cels.2025.101457. Epub 2026 Jan 14. PubMed 41539305.
Backbone
  Vector backbone: SFFV-MCS
  Backbone size w/o insert (bp): 6638
  Vector type: Lentiviral
Growth in bacteria
  Bacterial resistance: Ampicillin, 100 μg/mL
  Growth temperature: 37°C
  Growth strain: NEB Stable
  Copy number: High Copy
Gene/Insert
  Gene/Insert name: GATA3
  Species: H. sapiens (human)
  Insert size (bp): 1335
  Entrez Gene: GATA3 (a.k.a. HDR, HDRS)
  Promoter: The spleen focus-forming virus (SFFV) promoter
  Cloning method: Restriction Enzyme; 5′ cloning site Bsp119I (not destroyed); 3′ cloning site BstHI (not destroyed)
Terms and licenses: Academic/Nonprofit Terms; Industry Terms: Not Available to Industry
Depositor comments: Barcode sequence cloned into XbaI restriction site. Design of plasmid is as follows: SFFV-[TF sequence]-WPRE-[Barcode sequence].
How to cite: SFFV-GATA3-Brd 143 was a gift from Filipe Pereira (Addgene plasmid # 219107 ; http://n2t.net/addgene:219107 ; RRID:Addgene_219107)
