>Addgene plasmid #219107 | SFFV-GATA3-Brd 143 | depositor partial sequence | sequence record 427801 | TF ORF
ATGGAGGTGACGGCGGACCAGCCGCGCTGGGTGAGCCACCACCACCCCGCCGTGCTCAACGGGCAGCACC
CGGACACGCACCACCCGGGCCTCAGCCACTCCTACATGGACGCGGCGCAGTACCCGCTGCCGGAGGAGGT
GGATGTGCTTTTTAACATCGACGGTCAAGGCAACCACGTCCCGCCCTACTACGGAAACTCGGTCAGGGCC
ACGGTGCAGAGGTACCCTCCGACCCACCACGGGAGCCAGGTGTGCCGCCCGCCTCTGCTTCATGGATCCC
TACCCTGGCTGGACGGCGGCAAAGCCCTGGGCAGCCACCACACCGCCTCCCCCTGGAATCTCAGCCCCTT
CTCCAAGACGTCCATCCACCACGGCTCCCCGGGGCCCCTCTCCGTCTACCCCCCGGCCTCGTCCTCCTCC
TTGTCGGGGGGCCACGCCAGCCCGCACCTCTTCACCTTCCCGCCCACCCCGCCGAAGGACGTCTCCCCGG
ACCCATCGCTGTCCACCCCAGGCTCGGCCGGCTCGGCCCGGCAGGACGAGAAAGAGTGCCTCAAGTACCA
GGTGCCCCTGCCCGACAGCATGAAGCTGGAGTCGTCCCACTCCCGTGGCAGCATGACCGCCCTGGGTGGA
GCCTCCTCGTCGACCCACCACCCCATCACCACCTACCCGCCCTACGTGCCCGAGTACAGCTCCGGACTCT
TCCCCCCCAGCAGCCTGCTGGGCGGCTCCCCCACCGGCTTCGGATGCAAGTCCAGGCCCAAGGCCCGGTC
CAGCACAGAAGGCAGGGAGTGTGTGAACTGTGGGGCAACCTCGACCCCACTGTGGCGGCGAGATGGCACG
GGACACTACCTGTGCAACGCCTGCGGGCTCTATCACAAAATGAACGGACAGAACCGGCCCCTCATTAAGC
CCAAGCGAAGGCTGTCTGCAGCCAGGAGAGCAGGGACGTCCTGTGCGAACTGTCAGACCACCACAACCAC
ACTCTGGAGGAGGAATGCCAATGGGGACCCTGTCTGCAATGCCTGTGGGCTCTACTACAAGCTTCACAAT
ATTAACAGACCCCTGACTATGAAGAAGGAAGGCATCCAGACCAGAAACCGAAAAATGTCTAGCAAATCCA
AAAAGTGCAAAAAAGTGCATGACTCACTGGAGGACTTCCCCAAGAACAGCTCGTTTAACCCGGCCGCCCT
CTCCAGACACATGTCCTCCCTGAGCCACATCTCGCCCTTCAGCCACTCCAGCCACATGCTGACCACGCCC
ACGCCGATGCACCCGCCATCCAGCCTGTCCTTTGGACCACACCACCCCTCCAGCATGGTCACCGCCATGG
GTTAG
