>Addgene plasmid #219107 | SFFV-GATA3-Brd 143 | depositor partial sequence | sequence record 427802 | Barcode sequence
TGTACATGGGAACGAGCGCT
